Addgene plasmid #83948: pp-mCAT1
Purpose: This plasmid co-expressed with VSVG allows the production of mCAT-1 gesicles rendering target cells permissive to transduction with Ecotropic lenti/retrovectors
Depositing lab: Vincent Lotteau & Philippe Mangeot. Depositing organization: Delegation INSERM Rhones Alpes - Auvergne. Publication: Protein transfer into human cells by VSV-G-induced nanovesicles. Mangeot PE, Dollet S, Girard M, Ciancia C, Joly S, Peschanski M, Lotteau V. Mol Ther. 2011 Sep;19(9):1656-66. doi: 10.1038/mt.2011.138. Epub 2011 Jul 12. PubMed 21750535.
Backbone
  Vector backbone: unknown
  Total vector size (bp): 6745
  Vector type: Mammalian Expression
Growth in bacteria
  Bacterial resistance: Ampicillin, 100 μg/mL
  Growth temperature: 37°C
  Growth strain: DH5alpha
  Copy number: Unknown
Gene/Insert
  Gene/Insert name: mCAT1 (alt name: Ecotropic Receptor)
  GenBank ID: Ecotropic Receptor NM_007513.4
  Entrez Gene: Slc7a1 (a.k.a. 4831426K01Rik, Atrc-1, Atrc1, CAT-1, Cat1, ERR, EcoR, Rec-1, Rev-1, mCAT-1)
  Promoter: CMV
  Cloning method: Restriction Enzyme; 5′ cloning site MluI (not destroyed); 3′ cloning site BamHI (not destroyed)
  Sequencing primers: 5′ CMV-F; 3′ Bglob-pA-R
Terms and licenses: Academic/Nonprofit Terms; Industry Terms: Not Available to Industry
How to cite: pp-mCAT1 was a gift from Vincent Lotteau & Philippe Mangeot (Addgene plasmid # 83948 ; http://n2t.net/addgene:83948 ; RRID:Addgene_83948)
