[The description below was written by a language model from this plasmid's Addgene catalogue record and pLannotate feature annotations shown in this document.]
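Description:
pp-mCAT1 is a 6,745 bp mammalian expression plasmid that drives production of the mouse cationic amino acid transporter mCAT-1 (Slc7a1), the cell-surface receptor used by ecotropic murine leukemia virus. The catalogue lists the backbone as unknown, although the annotated features include remnants of a pBluescript-type cloning vector: a fragmentary multiple cloning site, a T7 promoter, a lacZα fragment, lac promoter/operator elements and an f1 phage origin. The plasmid is propagated in E. coli through a high-copy ColE1/pUC-type origin and selected with ampicillin via the β-lactamase gene. No mammalian selection marker is annotated, which fits use by transient transfection.

The expression cassette consists of the human cytomegalovirus immediate early enhancer and promoter followed by a rabbit β-globin intron, the Slc7a1 coding sequence inserted between MluI and BamHI sites, and a rabbit β-globin polyadenylation signal. The short HBB fragments annotated on either side of the insert are most likely β-globin exon sequences flanking the intron and preceding the poly(A) signal, not separately expressed proteins. The intron and globin 3′ region typically improve transcript processing and stability. No epitope tag or reporter is annotated.

According to the record, the plasmid is co-expressed with VSV-G in producer cells to generate "gesicles", VSV-G-induced nanovesicles that carry mCAT-1. Delivering these vesicles to target cells transfers the receptor protein to them, making cells that are normally resistant to ecotropic envelopes, such as human cells, permissive to transduction with ecotropic lentiviral or retroviral vectors.
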