Features (pLannotate 1.2.2; 18 found; start..end, strand, type, name):
     97..476     +  enhancer       CMV enhancer: human cytomegalovirus immediate early enhancer
    477..680     +  promoter       CMV promoter: human cytomegalovirus (CMV) immediate early promoter
    792..1365    +  intron         β-globin intron: intron from rabbit β-globin gene
   1363..1419    +  CDS            HBB (fragment): HBB_LEPEU - Experimental evidence at protein level: Swiss-Prot protein existence level 1. Involved in oxygen transport from the lung to the various peripheral tissues. From Lepus europaeus (European hare).
   1479..3344    +  CDS            Slc7a1 (sequence partly withheld): SL7A1_MOUSE - Also known as Atrc1, Rec-1. Experimental evidence at protein level: Swiss-Prot protein existence level 1. (Microbial infection) Acts as a receptor for the ecotropic murine retroviral leukemia virus. From Mus musculus (Mouse).
   3366..3443    +  CDS            HBB (fragment): HBB_PONPY - Experimental evidence at transcript level: Swiss-Prot protein existence level 2. Involved in oxygen transport from the lung to the various peripheral tissues. From Pongo pygmaeus (Bornean orangutan).
   3514..3569    +  polyA_signal   β-globin poly(A) signal: rabbit β-globin polyadenylation signal (Gil and Proudfoot, 1987)
   3951..3967    -  protein_bind   lac operator: The lac repressor binds to the lac operator to inhibit transcription in E. coli. This inhibition can be relieved by adding lactose or isopropyl-β-D-thiogalactopyranoside (IPTG). lac repressor encoded by lacI
   3975..4005    -  promoter       lac promoter: promoter for the E. coli lac operon
   4020..4041    -  protein_bind   CAP binding site: CAP binding activates transcription in the presence of cAMP. E. coli catabolite activator protein
   4054..4146    -  CDS            lacI (fragment): lac repressor; lacI; The lac repressor binds to the lac operator to inhibit transcription in E. coli. This inhibition can be relieved by adding lactose or isopropyl-β-D-thiogalactopyranoside (IPTG).
   4329..4917    -  rep_origin     ori: high-copy-number ColE1/pMB1/pBR322/pUC origin of replication
   5088..5949    -  CDS            AmpR (fragment): β-lactamase; bla; confers resistance to ampicillin, carbenicillin, and related antibiotics
   5950..6054    -  promoter       AmpR promoter: bla
   6107..6535    -  rep_origin     f1 ori (sequence partly withheld): f1 bacteriophage origin of replication; arrow indicates direction of (+) strand synthesis
   6540..6695    -  CDS            lacZα (fragment): LacZα fragment of β-galactosidase; lacZ fragment
   6703..6721    +  promoter       T7 promoter: promoter for bacteriophage T7 RNA polymerase
   6730..14      +  misc_feature   MCS (fragment) (across the origin): pBluescript multiple cloning site
>Addgene plasmid #83948 | pp-mCAT1 | depositor full sequence | sequence record 160441 | pp-mCAT1 sequence 6745 bps
GCGGCCGCTCTAGAGAGCTTGGCCCATTGCATACGTTGTATCCATATCATAATATGTACATTTATATTGG
CTCATGTCCAACATTACCGCCATGTTGACATTGATTATTGACTAGTTATTAATAGTAATCAATTACGGGG
TCATTAGTTCATAGCCCATATATGGAGTTCCGCGTTACATAACTTACGGTAAATGGCCCGCCTGGCTGAC
CGCCCAACGACCCCCGCCCATTGACGTCAATAATGACGTATGTTCCCATAGTAACGCCAATAGGGACTTT
CCATTGACGTCAATGGGTGGAGTATTTACGGTAAACTGCCCACTTGGCAGTACATCAAGTGTATCATATG
CCAAGTACGCCCCCTATTGACGTCAATGACGGTAAATGGCCCGCCTGGCATTATGCCCAGTACATGACCT
TATGGGACTTTCCTACTTGGCAGTACATCTACGTATTAGTCATCGCTATTACCATGGTGATGCGGTTTTG
GCAGTACATCAATGGGCGTGGATAGCGGTTTGACTCACGGGGATTTCCAAGTCTCCACCCCATTGACGTC
AATGGGAGTTTGTTTTGGCACCAAAATCAACGGGACTTTCCAAAATGTCGTAACAACTCCGCCCCATTGA
CGCAAATGGGCGGTAGGCGTGTACGGTGGGAGGTCTATATAAGCAGAGCTCGTTTAGTGAACCGTCAGAT
CGCCTGGAGACGCCATCCACGCTGTTTTGACCTCCATAGAAGACACCGGGACCGATCCAGCCTCCGGTCG
ACCGATCCTGAGAACTTCAGGGTGAGTTTGGGGACCCTTGATTGTTCTTTCTTTTTCGCTATTGTAAAAT
TCATGTTATATGGAGGGGGCAAAGTTTTCAGGGTGTTGTTTAGAATGGGAAGATGTCCCTTGTATCACCA
TGGACCCTCATGATAATTTTGTTTCTTTCACTTTCTACTCTGTTGACAACCATTGTCTCCTCTTATTTTC
TTTTCATTTTCTTGTAACTTTTTCGTTAAACTTTAGCTTGCATTTGTAACGAATTTTTAAATTCACTTTT
GTTTATTTGTCAGATTGTAAGTACTTTCTCTAATCACTTTTTTTTCAAGGCAATCAGGGTATATTATATT
GTACTTCAGCACAGTTTTAGAGAACAATTGTTATAATTAAATGATAAGGTAGAATATTTCTGCATATAAA
TTCTGGCTGGCGTGGAAATATTCTTATTGGTAGAAACAACTACATCCTGGTCATCATCCTGCCTTTCTCT
TTATGGTTACAATGATATACACTGTTTGAGATGAGGATAAAATACTCTGAGTCCAAACCGGGCCCCTCTG
CTAACCATGTTCATGCCTTCTTCTTTTTCCTACAGCTCCTGGGCAACGTGCTGGTTATTGTGCTGTCTCA
TCATTTTGGCAAAGAATTCCTCGAGGGCGCGCCATGCATTGATCAAGCTTGATATCCTGCAGACGCGTAG
GATCTACC
[1803 nt withheld, positions 1479-3281]
GAGGAAGCGTCCCTGGCTGCTGGCCAGGCAAAGACTCCTGACAGCAACTTGGACCAGTGCAAATGAAAGC
TTGGATCCGTCGAGGAATTCACTCCTCAGGTGCAGGCTGCCTATCAGAAGGTGGTGGCTGGTGTGGCCAA
TGCCCTGGCTCACAAATACCACTGAGATCTTTTTCCCTCTGCCAAAAATTATGGGGACATCATGAAGCCC
CTTGAGCATCTGACTTCTGGCTAATAAAGGAAATTTATTTTCATTGCAATAGTGTGTTGGAATTTTTTGT
GTCTCTCACTCGGAAGGACATATGGGAGGGCAAATCATTTAAAACATCAGAATGAGTATTTGGTTTAGAG
TTTGGCAACATATGCCCATATGCTGGCTGCCATGAACAAAGGTTGGCTATAAAGAGGTCATCAGTATATG
AAACAGCCCCCTGCTGTCCATTCCTTATTCCATAGAAAAGCCTTGACTTGAGGTTAGATTTTTTTTATAT
TTTGTTTTGTGTTATTTTTTTCTTTAACATCCCTAAAATTTTCCTTACATGTTTTACTAGCCAGATTTTT
CCTCCTCTCCTGACTACTCCCAGTCATAGCTGTCCCTCTTCTCTTATGGAGATCCCTCGACGGATCGGCC
GCAATTCGTAATCATGTCATAGCTGTTTCCTGTGTGAAATTGTTATCCGCTCACAATTCCACACAACATA
CGAGCCGGAAGCATAAAGTGTAAAGCCTGGGGTGCCTAATGAGTGAGCTAACTCACATTAATTGCGTTGC
GCTCACTGCCCGCTTTCCAGTCGGGAAACCTGTCGTGCCAGCTGCATTAATGAATCGGCCAACGCGCGGG
GAGAGGCGGTTTGCGTATTGGGCGCTCTTCCGCTTCCTCGCTCACTGACTCGCTGCGCTCGGTCGTTCGG
CTGCGGCGAGCGGTATCAGCTCACTCAAAGGCGGTAATACGGTTATCCACAGAATCAGGGGATAACGCAG
GAAAGAACATGTGAGCAAAAGGCCAGCAAAAGGCCAGGAACCGTAAAAAGGCCGCGTTGCTGGCGTTTTT
CCATAGGCTCCGCCCCCCTGACGAGCATCACAAAAATCGACGCTCAAGTCAGAGGTGGCGAAACCCGACA
GGACTATAAAGATACCAGGCGTTTCCCCCTGGAAGCTCCCTCGTGCGCTCTCCTGTTCCGACCCTGCCGC
TTACCGGATACCTGTCCGCCTTTCTCCCTTCGGGAAGCGTGGCGCTTTCTCATAGCTCACGCTGTAGGTA
TCTCAGTTCGGTGTAGGTCGTTCGCTCCAAGCTGGGCTGTGTGCACGAACCCCCCGTTCAGCCCGACCGC
TGCGCCTTATCCGGTAACTATCGTCTTGAGTCCAACCCGGTAAGACACGACTTATCGCCACTGGCAGCAG
CCACTGGTAACAGGATTAGCAGAGCGAGGTATGTAGGCGGTGCTACAGAGTTCTTGAAGTGGTGGCCTAA
CTACGGCTACACTAGAAGAACAGTATTTGGTATCTGCGCTCTGCTGAAGCCAGTTACCTTCGGAAAAAGA
GTTGGTAGCTCTTGATCCGGCAAACAAACCACCGCTGGTAGCGGTGGTTTTTTTGTTTGCAAGCAGCAGA
TTACGCGCAGAAAAAAAGGATCTCAAGAAGATCCTTTGATCTTTTCTACGGGGTCTGACGCTCAGTGGAA
CGAAAACTCACGTTAAGGGATTTTGGTCATGAGATTATCAAAAAGGATCTTCACCTAGATCCTTTTAAAT
TAAAAATGAAGTTTTAAATCAATCTAAAGTATATATGAGTAAACTTGGTCTGACAGTTACCAATGCTTAA
TCAGTGAGGCACCTATCTCAGCGATCTGTCTATTTCGTTCATCCATAGTTGCCTGACTCCCCGTCGTGTA
GATAACTACGATACGGGAGGGCTTACCATCTGGCCCCAGTGCTGCAATGATACCGCGAGACCCACGCTCA
CCGGCTCCAGATTTATCAGCAATAAACCAGCCAGCCGGAAGGGCCGAGCGCAGAAGTGGTCCTGCAACTT
TATCCGCCTCCATCCAGTCTATTAATTGTTGCCGGGAAGCTAGAGTAAGTAGTTCGCCAGTTAATAGTTT
GCGCAACGTTGTTGCCATTGCTACAGGCATCGTGGTGTCACGCTCGTCGTTTGGTATGGCTTCATTCAGC
TCCGGTTCCCAACGATCAAGGCGAGTTACATGATCCCCCATGTTGTGCAAAAAAGCGGGTTAGCTCCTTC
GGTCCTCCGATCGTTGTCAGAAGTAAGTTGGCCGCAGTGTTATCACTCATGGTTATGGCAGCACTGCATA
ATTCTCTTACTGTCATGCCATCCGTAAGATGCTTTTCTGTGACTGGTGAGTACTCAACCAAGTCATTCTG
AGAATAGTGTATGCGGCGACCGAGTTGCTCTTGCCCGGCGTCAATACGGGATAATACCGCGCCACATAGC
AGAACTTTAAAAGTGCTCATCATTGGAAAACGTTCTTCGGGGCGAAAACTCTCAAGGATCTTACCGCTGT
TGAGATCCAGTTCGATGTAACCCACTCGTGCACCCAACTGATCTTCAGCATCTTTTACTTTCACCAGCGT
TTCTGGGTGAGCAAAAACAGGAAGGCAAAATGCCGCAAAAAAGGGAATAAGGGCGACACGGAAATGTTGA
ATACTCATACTCTTCCTTTTTCAATATTATTGAAGCATTTATCAGGGTTATTGTCTCATGAGCGGATACA
TATTTGAATGTATTTAGAAAAATAAACAAATAGGGGTTCCGCGCACATTTCCCCGAAAAGTGCCACCTAA
ATTGTAAGCGTTAATATTTTGTTAAAATTCGCGTTAAATTTTTGTTAAATCAGCTCATTTTTTAACCAAT
AGGCCGAAATCGGCAAAATCCCTTATAAATCAAAAGAATAGACCGAGATAGGGT
[37 nt withheld, positions 6206-6242]
AAAGAACGTGGACTCCAACGTCAAAGG
[49 nt withheld, positions 6270-6318]
T
[91 nt withheld, positions 6320-6410]
G
[124 nt withheld, positions 6412-6535]
CCCATTCGCCATTCAGGCTGCGCAACTGTTGGGAAGGGCGATCGGTGCGGGCCTCTTCGCTATTACGCCA
GCTGGCGAAAGGGGGATGTGCTGCAAGGCGATTAAGTTGGGTAACGCCAGGGTTTTCCCAGTCACGACGT
TGTAAAACGACGGCCAGTGAGCGCGCGTAATACGACTCACTATAGGGCGAATTGGAGCTCCACCGCGGTG
