>Addgene plasmid #83948 | pp-mCAT1 | addgene partial sequence | sequence record 163049 | pCAG-F 5'-GCAACGTGCTGGTTATTGTG-3'
TCGAGGGCGCGCCATGCATTGATCAAGCTTGATATCCTGCAGACGCGTAGGATCTACC
[960 nt withheld, positions 59-1018]
