>Addgene plasmid #83948 | pp-mCAT1 | addgene partial sequence | sequence record 163051 | Bglob-pA-R 5'-ttttggcagagggaaaaaga-3'
TTGGCCACACCAGCCACCACCTTCTGATAGGCAGCCTGCACCTGAGGAGTGAATTCCTCGACGGATCCAA
GCTTTCATTTGCACTGGTCCAAGTTGCTGTCAGGAGTCTTTGCCTGGCCAGCAGCCAGGGACGCTTCCTC
[828 nt withheld, positions 141-968]
